LOCUS       Exported 829 bp ds-DNA linear SYN 18-MAY-2021
DEFINITION  Cell-free expression control.
ACCESSION   .
VERSION     .
KEYWORDS    pLTE EGFP
SOURCE      synthetic DNA construct
  ORGANISM  synthetic DNA construct
REFERENCE   1 (bases 1 to 829)
  AUTHORS   Gagoski D, Polinkovsky ME, Mureev S, Kunert A, Johnston W, Gambin Y,
            Alexandrov K
  TITLE     Performance benchmarking of four cell-free protein expression
            systems.
  JOURNAL   Biotechnol Bioeng. 2015 Aug 24. doi: 10.1002/bit.25814.
  PUBMED    26301602
REFERENCE   2 (bases 1 to 829)
  AUTHORS   .
  TITLE     Direct Submission
  JOURNAL   Exported May 18, 2021 from SnapGene Server 1.1.58
            http://www.snapgene.com
FEATURES             Location/Qualifiers
     source          1..829
                     /organism="synthetic DNA construct"
                     /mol_type="other DNA"
     CDS             complement(200..229)
                     /codon_start=1
                     /product="Myc (human c-Myc proto-oncogene) epitope tag"
                     /label=Myc
                     /translation="EQKLISEEDL"
     primer_bind     complement(272..293)
                     /label=EGFP-C
                     /note="EGFP, forward primer"
     primer_bind     621..640
                     /label=EXFP-R
                     /note="For distinguishing EGFP variants, reverse primer"
ORIGIN
        1 ggtaccacgc gtacccaaca cacggacaca tgcacgaaca cgcatgcaga gagatcatac
       61 atcatctata gagaagtaca cgtaaaagta agactcgtcg tctgccagct acaaccgaga
      121 aggcgacgtg aaaggaacaa gaaaggagga ggagggcggc cgcttagccc cggggatcct
      181 ctagaggtcg acaagcttgc agatcctcct ccgagatcag cttctgctcc ttgtatagct
      241 cgtccatgcc gagagtgatc ccggcggcgg tcacgaactc cagcaggacc atgtgatcgc
      301 gcttctcgtt ggggtctttg ctcagggcgg actgggtgct caggtagtgg ttgtcgggca
      361 gcagcacggg gccgtcgccg atgggggtgt tctgctggta gtggtcggcg agctgcacgc
      421 tgccgtcctc gatgttgtgg cggatcttga agttcacctt gatgccgttc ttctgcttgt
      481 cggccatgat atagacgttg tggctgttgt agttgtactc cagcttgtgc cccaggatgt
      541 tgccgtcctc cttgaagtcg atgcccttca gctcgatgcg gttcaccagg gtgtcgccct
      601 cgaacttcac ctcggcgcgg gtcttgtagt tgccgtcgtc cttgaagaag atggtgcgct
      661 cctggacgta gccttcgggc atggcggact tgaagaagtc gtgctgcttc atgtggtcgg
      721 ggtagcggct gaagcactgc acgccgtagg tcagggtggt cacgagggtg ggccagggca
      781 cgggcagctt gccggtggtg cagatgaact tcagggtcag cttgccgta
//
