>Addgene plasmid #67044 | pLTE EGFP | addgene partial sequence | sequence record 118876 | T7 5'-TAATACGACTCACTATAGGG-3'
ATTTATTTTATTTTATTTTATTTTATTTTATTTTATTTTATTTAACCATGACAGTAATGTATAAAGTCTG
TAAAGACATTAAACACGTAAGTGAAACCATGGAGATCTCGAGCAAGGGCGAGGAGCTGTTCACCGGGGTG
GTGCCCATCCTGGTCGAGCTGGACGGCGACGTAAACGGCCACAAGTTCAGCGTGTCCGGCGAGGGCGAGG
GCGATGCCACCTACGGCAAGCTGACCCTGAAGTTCATCTGCACCACCGGCAAGCTGCCCGTGCCCTGGCC
CACCCTCGTGACCACCCTGACCTACGGCGTGCAGTGCTTCAGCCGCTACCCCGACCACATGAAGCAGCAC
GACTTCTTCAAGTCCGCCATGCCCGAAGGCTACGTCCAGGAGCGCACCATCTTCTTCAAGGACGACGGCA
ACTACAAGACCCGCGCCGAGGTGAAGTTCGAGGGCGACACCCTGGTGAACCGCATCGAGCTGAAGGGCAT
CGACTTCAAGGAGGACGGCAACATCCTGGGGCACAAGCTGGAGTACAACTACAACAGCCACAACGTCTAT
ATCATGGCCGACAAGCAGAAGAACGGCATCAAGGTGAACTTCAAGATCCGCCACAACATCGAGGACGGCA
GCGTGCAGCTCGCCGACCACTACCAGCAGAACACCCCCATCGGCGACGGCCCCGTGCTGCTGCCCGACAA
CCACTACCTGAGCACCCAGTCCGCCCTGAGCAAAGACCCCAACGAGAAGCGCGATCACATGGTCCTGCTG
GAGTTCGTGACCGCCGCCGGGATCACTCTCGGCATGGACGAGCTATACAAGGAGCAGAAGCTGATCTC
