[The description below was written by a language model from this plasmid's Addgene catalogue record and the feature table of its GenBank file.]
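Description:
pLTE EGFP is a cell-free expression plasmid built on the pUC18 backbone and intended as a control template for in vitro protein synthesis reactions. It is propagated in E. coli as a high-copy plasmid under ampicillin selection, as expected for a pUC-derived vector, although the origin and resistance gene are not themselves annotated in the sequence held for this entry.

The payload is the EGFP coding sequence placed under a T7 promoter and carrying a C-terminal Myc epitope tag, so the product can be followed either by its green fluorescence or by anti-Myc detection. The insert was introduced by restriction cloning between AatII and EcoRI sites, and the listed sequencing primers (T7 and T7 terminal) suggest that the cassette is flanked by T7 promoter and terminator regions. The depositor describes it as a standard EGFP expression vector "with SITS"; the record does not expand or annotate this element, so its nature and position cannot be confirmed from the data given.

The available GenBank record is a partial 829 bp read rather than the full plasmid. It annotates only the Myc tag and two EGFP-specific primer-binding sites, all in an orientation indicating that the read runs antisense through the 3′ end of the EGFP–Myc fusion. The promoter, leader, terminator and backbone features are not covered. The associated work benchmarked several cell-free protein expression systems, which fits the plasmid's stated use as an easily quantified fluorescent control for such reactions.
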