Addgene plasmid #67044: pLTE EGFP
Purpose: Cell-free expression control
Depositing lab: Kirill Alexandrov. Depositing organization: University of Queensland. Publication: Performance benchmarking of four cell-free protein expression systems. Gagoski D, Polinkovsky ME, Mureev S, Kunert A, Johnston W, Gambin Y, Alexandrov K. Biotechnol Bioeng. 2015 Aug 24. doi: 10.1002/bit.25814. PubMed 26301602.
Backbone
  Vector backbone: pUC18
  Vector type: Cell-free expression
Growth in bacteria
  Bacterial resistance: Ampicillin, 100 μg/mL
  Growth temperature: 37°C
  Growth strain: DH5alpha
  Copy number: High Copy
Gene/Insert
  Gene/Insert name: EGFP
  Promoter: T7
  Tag / fusion protein: Myc (C terminal on insert)
  Cloning method: Restriction Enzyme; 5′ cloning site AatII (unknown if destroyed); 3′ cloning site EcoRI (unknown if destroyed)
  Sequencing primers: 5′ T7; 3′ T7 terminal
Terms and licenses: Academic/Nonprofit Terms; Industry Terms: Not Available to Industry
Depositor comments: Standard EGFP expression vector with SITS
How to cite: pLTE EGFP was a gift from Kirill Alexandrov (Addgene plasmid # 67044 ; http://n2t.net/addgene:67044 ; RRID:Addgene_67044)
